>Addgene plasmid #183804 | pAAV-Gad65P-eGFP-3XNLS-WPRE-pA | addgene full sequence | sequence record 360815 | Addgene NGS Result
CACTGAGGCCGCCCGGGCAAAGCCCGGGCGTCGGGCGACCTTTGGTCGCCCGGCCTCAGTGAGCGAGCGA
GCGCGCAGAGAGGGAGTGGCCAACTCCATCACTAGGGGTTCCTTGTAGTTAATGATTAACCCGCCATGCT
ACTTATCTACGTAGCCATGCTCTAGGTCACCAAGACTAAAGGTCCCAGGGTTTCTCCTCCGGCAACAGCT
TTGGTGACTCATTTGAAAAACTCAAAGAAGGAATAAAGGACTATGGAGAGCAGGGAAGCTGCAGTCCCTC
GCTCGGAGAGAAGGAAAGGAGATCGGGAACGGTTTAAAGCAGCACTTTCCTGCAAGTCTTTCTTGAGCTC
TCTGTAAGCCTGGAACTATGGGTTTAGTATAGGCAAGAGGAAACGGAAGCGGAGCCAGAGGGCCCCAAAT
CTTCCTCAAGGCGCCGTCCCTGCATTTAAGAGCCTTTGGGAAAAGGGAAACAGAAAGGATTTTTTCATTC
CTTTATTAGAAAACACAAACGAAACTACTTCTTTCTGGGCTGGGAAATTGCCACTGTTGTGTTCCTAGGC
ACCTGCTGATGGCAAGAACTCCTCTTGGGAAGGGACGAGGTCAGTGGGTTGAGTATCCCTGAAAAGATGG
GAGTGCCTTTTCCTGGGATTTGGAAAAACTGATTCGCTTACTTTGAGACTCCCTGAATCCTGTGTATGTG
TCAGCTCTCACCCACTCCAAGAAGTTTCTGTTCGTTTTATTTATTTAATTTTTCTCAGCCTGAGGTCCTC
AGTGATAGATTCCAGCGTGGATTTTAATTGCTTCAATCAGCAGCCTTTCTCTTCAGCCGTCAGTCAAAAC
CTGGACGATGGGTCTGGGGACCCAGGCATGACTGCACAGAAACCGTACGACCCCCACCCCCACCCCCCAG
GCTGGCTCAGCTCAGCAGGCAGACATTAGGCTCTGCTAAGGAGATGAAATGAGTTCGTTGGTGTGGAAGC
GGTCCACCTTCCTCCCTCCTTGGTTCCTTCCCCAAGCTTTGGAGCTCTTCCTGATTGAGGCCAGGTGGCC
TGGGCTCTTGAGGTCACAGCGACCTCAGCACTGGTTTGGAGGAAGGCGGGCGCGAGAACCACTTTTGCTC
GGCAGCAGCCAGAGACAGCCCTCAAACAATGAGCCAATCGATGCACACGTGAAATTGCCCTCGGCCACCA
TTCCAATCTTGCCAAGACCGGTCGCCACCATGGTGAGCAAGGGCGAGGAGCTGTTCACCGGGGTGGTGCC
CATCCTGGTCGAGCTGGACGGCGACGTAAACGGCCACAAGTTCAGCGTGTCCGGCGAGGGCGAGGGCGAT
GCCACCTACGGCAAGCTGACCCTGAAGTTCATCTGCACCACCGGCAAGCTGCCCGTGCCCTGGCCCACCC
TCGTGACCACCCTGACCTACGGCGTGCAGTGCTTCAGCCGCTACCCCGACCACATGAAGCAGCACGACTT
CTTCAAGTCCGCCATGCCCGAAGGCTACGTCCAGGAGCGCACCATCTTCTTCAAGGACGACGGCAACTAC
AAGACCCGCGCCGAGGTGAAGTTCGAGGGCGACACCCTGGTGAACCGCATCGAGCTGAAGGGCATCGACT
TCAAGGAGGACGGCAACATCCTGGGGCACAAGCTGGAGTACAACTACAACAGCCACAACGTCTATATCAT
GGCCGACAAGCAGAAGAACGGCATCAAGGTGAACTTCAAGATCCGCCACAACATCGAGGACGGCAGCGTG
CAGCTCGCCGACCACTACCAGCAGAACACCCCCATCGGCGACGGCCCCGTGCTGCTGCCCGACAACCACT
ACCTGAGCACCCAGTCCGCCCTGAGCAAAGACCCCAACGAGAAGCGCGATCACATGGTCCTGCTGGAGTT
CGTGACCGCCGCCGGGATCACTCTCGGCATGGACGAGCTGTACAAGGGATCCGATCCAAAAAAGAAGAGA
AAGGTAGATCCAAAAAAGAAGAGAAAGGTAGATCCAAAAAAGAAGAGAAAGGTATAGTCGAGTGGAGCTC
GCGACTAGTCGCAATTCGATATCAAGCTTATCGATAATCAACCTCTGGATTACAAAATTTGTGAAAGATT
GACTGGTATTCTTAACTATGTTGCTCCTTTTACGCTATGTGGATACGCTGCTTTAATGCCTTTGTATCAT
GCTATTGCTTCCCGTATGGCTTTCATTTTCTCCTCCTTGTATAAATCCTGGTTGCTGTCTCTTTATGAGG
AGTTGTGGCCCGTTGTCAGGCAACGTGGCGTGGTGTGCACTGTGTTTGCTGACGCAACCCCCACTGGTTG
GGGCATTGCCACCACCTGTCAGCTCCTTTCCGGGACTTTCGCTTTCCCCCTCCCTATTGCCACGGCGGAA
CTCATCGCCGCCTGCCTTGCCCGCTGCTGGACAGGGGCTCGGCTGTTGGGCACTGACAATTCCGTGGTGT
TGTCGGGGAAATCATCGTCCTTTCCTTGGCTGCTCGCCTGTGTTGCCACCTGGATTCTGCGCGGGACGTC
CTTCTGCTACGTCCCTTCGGCCCTCAATCCAGCGGACCTTCCTTCCCGCGGCCTGCTGCCGGCTCTGCGG
CCTCTTCCGCGTCTTCGCCTTCGCCCTCAGACGAGTCGGATCTCCCTTTGGGCCGCCTCCCCGCATCGAT
ACCGTCGACTCGCTGATCAGCCTCGACTGTGCCTTCTAGTTGCCAGCCATCTGTTGTTTGCCCCTCCCCC
GTGCCTTCCTTGACCCTGGAAGGTGCCACTCCCACTGTCCTTTCCTAATAAAATGAGGAAATTGCATCGC
ATTGTCTGAGTAGGTGTCATTCTATTCTGGGGGGTGGGGTGGGGCAGGACAGCAAGGGGGAGGATTGGGA
AGACAATAGCAGGCATGCTGGGGATGCGGTGGGCTCTATGGCTTCTGAGGCGGAAAGAACCAGCTGGGGC
TCGACTAGAGCATGGCTACGTAGATAAGTAGCATGGCGGGTTAATCATTAACTACAAGGAACCCCTAGTG
ATGGAGTTGGCCACTCCCTCTCTGCGCGCTCGCTCGCTCACTGAGGCCGGGCGACCAAAGGTCGCCCGAC
GCCCGGGCGGCCTCAGTGAGCGAGCGAGCGCGCAGAGCTTTTTGCAAAAGCCTAGGCCTCCAAAAAAGCC
TCCTCACTACTTCTGGAATAGCTCAGAGGCCGAGGCGGCCTCGGCCTCTGCATAAATAAAAAAAATTAGT
CAGCCATGGGGCGGAGAATGGGCGGAACTGGGCGGAGTTAGGGGCGGGATGGGCGGAGTTAGGGGCGGGA
CTATGGTTGCTGACTAATTGAGATGCATGCTTTGCATACTTCTGCCTGCTGGGGAGCCTGGGGACTTTCC
ACACCTGGTTGCTGACTAATTGAGATGCATGCTTTGCATACTTCTGCCTGCTGGGGAGCCTGGGGACTTT
CCACACCCTAACTGACACACATTCCACAGCTGCATTAATGAATCGGCCAACGCGCGGGGAGAGGCGGTTT
GCGTATTGGGCGCTCTTCCGCTTCCTCGCTCACTGACTCGCTGCGCTCGGTCGTTCGGCTGCGGCGAGCG
GTATCAGCTCACTCAAAGGCGGTAATACGGTTATCCACAGAATCAGGGGATAACGCAGGAAAGAACATGT
GAGCAAAAGGCCAGCAAAAGGCCAGGAACCGTAAAAAGGCCGCGTTGCTGGCGTTTTTCCATAGGCTCCG
CCCCCCTGACGAGCATCACAAAAATCGACGCTCAAGTCAGAGGTGGCGAAACCCGACAGGACTATAAAGA
TACCAGGCGTTTCCCCCTGGAAGCTCCCTCGTGCGCTCTCCTGTTCCGACCCTGCCGCTTACCGGATACC
TGTCCGCCTTTCTCCCTTCGGGAAGCGTGGCGCTTTCTCATAGCTCACGCTGTAGGTATCTCAGTTCGGT
GTAGGTCGTTCGCTCCAAGCTGGGCTGTGTGCACGAACCCCCCGTTCAGCCCGACCGCTGCGCCTTATCC
GGTAACTATCGTCTTGAGTCCAACCCGGTAAGACACGACTTATCGCCACTGGCAGCAGCCACTGGTAACA
GGATTAGCAGAGCGAGGTATGTAGGCGGTGCTACAGAGTTCTTGAAGTGGTGGCCTAACTACGGCTACAC
TAGAAGAACAGTATTTGGTATCTGCGCTCTGCTGAAGCCAGTTACCTTCGGAAAAAGAGTTGGTAGCTCT
TGATCCGGCAAACAAACCACCGCTGGTAGCGGTGGTTTTTTTGTTTGCAAGCAGCAGATTACGCGCAGAA
AAAAAGGATCTCAAGAAGATCCTTTGATCTTTTCTACGGGGTCTGACGCTCAGTGGAACGAAAACTCACG
TTAAGGGATTTTGGTCATGAGATTATCAAAAAGGATCTTCACCTAGATCCTTTTAAATTAAAAATGAAGT
TTTAAATCAATCTAAAGTATATATGAGTAAACTTGGTCTGACAGTTACCAATGCTTAATCAGTGAGGCAC
CTATCTCAGCGATCTGTCTATTTCGTTCATCCATAGTTGCCTGACTCCCCGTCGTGTAGATAACTACGAT
ACGGGAGGGCTTACCATCTGGCCCCAGTGCTGCAATGATACCGCGAGACCCACGCTCACCGGCTCCAGAT
TTATCAGCAATAAACCAGCCAGCCGGAAGGGCCGAGCGCAGAAGTGGTCCTGCAACTTTATCCGCCTCCA
TCCAGTCTATTAATTGTTGCCGGGAAGCTAGAGTAAGTAGTTCGCCAGTTAATAGTTTGCGCAACGTTGT
TGCCATTGCTACAGGCATCGTGGTGTCACGCTCGTCGTTTGGTATGGCTTCATTCAGCTCCGGTTCCCAA
CGATCAAGGCGAGTTACATGATCCCCCATGTTGTGCAAAAAAGCGGTTAGCTCCTTCGGTCCTCCGATCG
TTGTCAGAAGTAAGTTGGCCGCAGTGTTATCACTCATGGTTATGGCAGCACTGCATAATTCTCTTACTGT
CATGCCATCCGTAAGATGCTTTTCTGTGACTGGTGAGTACTCAACCAAGTCATTCTGAGAATAGTGTATG
CGGCGACCGAGTTGCTCTTGCCCGGCGTCAATACGGGATAATACCGCGCCACATAGCAGAACTTTAAAAG
TGCTCATCATTGGAAAACGTTCTTCGGGGCGAAAACTCTCAAGGATCTTACCGCTGTTGAGATCCAGTTC
GATGTAACCCACTCGTGCACCCAACTGATCTTCAGCATCTTTTACTTTCACCAGCGTTTCTGGGTGAGCA
AAAACAGGAAGGCAAAATGCCGCAAAAAAGGGAATAAGGGCGACACGGAAATGTTGAATACTCATACTCT
TCCTTTTTCAATATTATTGAAGCATTTATCAGGGTTATTGTCTCATGAGCGGATACATATTTGAATGTAT
TTAGAAAAATAAACAAATAGGGGTTCCGCGCACATTTCCCCGAAAAGTGCCACCTGACGTCTAAGAAACC
ATTATTATCATGACATTAACCTATAAAAATAGGCGTATCACGAGGCCCTTTCGTCTCGCGCGTTTCGGTG
ATGACGGTGAAAACCTCTGACACATGCAGCTCCCGGAGACGGTCACAGCTTGTCTGTAAGCGGATGCCGG
GAGCAGACAAGCCCGTCAGGGCGCGTCAGCGGGTGTTGGCGGGTGTCGGGGCTGGCTTAACTATGCGGCA
TCAGAGCAGATTGTACTGAGAGTGCACCATTCGACGCTCTCCCTTATGCGACTCCTGCATTAGGAAGCAG
CCCAGTAGTAGGTTGAGGCCGTTGAGCACCGCCGCCGCAAGGAATGGTGCATGCAAGGAGATGGCGCCCA
ACAGTCCCCCGGCCACGGGGCCTGCCACCATACCCACGCCGAAACAAGCGCTCATGAGCCCGAAGTGGCG
AGCCCGATCTTCCCCATCGGTGATGTCGGCGATATAGGCGCCAGCAACCGCACCTGTGGCGCCGGTGATG
CCGGCCACGATGCGTCCGGCGTAGAGGATCTGGCTAGCGATGACCCTGCTGATTGGTTCGCTGACCATTT
CCGGGTGCGGGACGGCGTTACCAGAAACTCAGAAGGTTCGTCCAACCAAACCGACTCTGACGGCAGTTTA
CGAGAGAGATGATAGGGTCTGCTTCAGTAAGCCAGATGCTACACAATTAGGCTTGTACATATTGTCGTTA
GAACGCGGCTACAATTAATACATAACCTTATGTATCATACACATACGATTTAGGTGACACTATAGAATAC
ACGGAATTAATTCTAGCTGCGCGCTCGCTCGCT
Features (pLannotate 1.2.2; 20 found; start..end, strand, type, name):
   1220..1936    +  CDS            EGFP: EGFP is a basic (constitutively fluorescent) green fluorescent protein published in 1996, derived from Aequorea victoria. It is reported to be a rapidly-maturing weak dimer with moderate acid sensitivity.
   1946..1966    +  CDS            SV40 NLS: nuclear localization signal of SV40 (simian virus 40) large T antigen
   1970..1990    +  CDS            SV40 NLS: nuclear localization signal of SV40 (simian virus 40) large T antigen
   1994..2014    +  CDS            SV40 NLS: nuclear localization signal of SV40 (simian virus 40) large T antigen
   2043..2066    +  misc_feature   MCS (fragment): pBluescript multiple cloning site
   2066..2654    +  misc_feature   WPRE: woodchuck hepatitis virus posttranscriptional regulatory element
   2687..2911    +  polyA_signal   bGH poly(A) signal: bovine growth hormone polyadenylation signal
   2915..2936    +  promoter       SV40 promoter (fragment): SV40 enhancer and early promoter
   2997..3088    +  repeat_region  AAV2 ITR (fragment): inverted terminal repeat of adeno-associated virus serotype 2 inverted
   3088..3117    -  repeat_region  AAV2 ITR (fragment): inverted terminal repeat of adeno-associated virus serotype 2 inverted
   3121..3450    -  promoter       SV40 promoter: SV40 enhancer and early promoter
   3457..3513    -  CDS            lacI (fragment): lac repressor; lacI; The lac repressor binds to the lac operator to inhibit transcription in E. coli. This inhibition can be relieved by adding lactose or isopropyl-β-D-thiogalactopyranoside (IPTG).
   3696..4284    -  rep_origin     ori: high-copy-number ColE1/pMB1/pBR322/pUC origin of replication
   4455..5315    -  CDS            AmpR: β-lactamase; bla; confers resistance to ampicillin, carbenicillin, and related antibiotics
   5316..5420    -  promoter       AmpR promoter: bla
   5515..5550    +  CDS            rop (fragment): Rop protein, which maintains plasmids at low copy number; rop
   5652..5700    +  misc_feature   bom (fragment): basis of mobility region from pBR322
   5701..5980    -  CDS            TcR (fragment): tetracycline efflux protein; tet; confers resistance to tetracycline
   6208..6226    +  promoter       SP6 promoter: promoter for bacteriophage SP6 RNA polymerase
   6245..113     -  repeat_region  AAV2 ITR (fragment) (across the origin): inverted terminal repeat of adeno-associated virus serotype 2 inverted
