[The description below was written by a language model from this plasmid's Addgene catalogue record and pLannotate feature annotations shown in this document.]
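Description:
pAAV-Gad65P-eGFP-3XNLS-WPRE-pA is an adeno-associated virus transfer plasmid (pAAV backbone, about 6.3 kb) designed to express a nuclear-localized green fluorescent reporter under a Gad65 promoter. It is propagated in E. coli as a high-copy plasmid using a ColE1/pUC-type origin and is selected with ampicillin through the β-lactamase gene. The backbone also carries remnants of older cloning vectors, including fragments of rop, bom, a tetracycline resistance gene and lacI, an SP6 promoter and an SV40 enhancer/early promoter. None of these appear to belong to the expression cassette.

The payload is EGFP fused at its C-terminus to three tandem SV40 large T antigen nuclear localization signals, which concentrate fluorescence in the nucleus and make individual transduced cells easier to identify and count. Downstream lie a WPRE, which enhances transcript stability and expression, and a bovine growth hormone polyadenylation signal. The Gad65 promoter named in the title is not annotated in the feature table. It presumably occupies the unannotated region between the upstream ITR and the EGFP start, but the record gives neither its size nor its species of origin. Gad65 encodes a GABA-synthesizing enzyme, so the promoter is intended to bias expression toward inhibitory neurons.

AAV2 ITR sequences are detected only as fragments on both sides of the cassette. The depositor notes that the plasmid contains only one ITR, which is not known to affect function. The associated work compared how different AAV serotypes transduce inhibitory neurons in the rat amygdala, consistent with use of this plasmid to package reporter virus for labeling GABAergic cells.
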