Addgene plasmid #183804: pAAV-Gad65P-eGFP-3XNLS-WPRE-pA
Purpose: AAV vector to express nuclear localized eGFP from a Gad65 promoter
Depositing lab: Jonathan Ploski. Depositing organization: University of Texas at Dallas. Publication: Adeno-associated viral serotypes differentially transduce inhibitory neurons within the rat amygdala. de Solis CA, Hosek MP, Holehonnur R, Ho A, Banerjee A, Luong JA, Jones LE, Chaturvedi D, Ploski JE. Brain Res. 2017 Oct 1;1672:148-162. doi: 10.1016/j.brainres.2017.07.023. Epub 2017 Jul 29. PubMed 28764932.
Backbone
  Vector backbone: pAAV
  Vector type: AAV
Growth in bacteria
  Bacterial resistance: Ampicillin, 100 μg/mL
  Growth temperature: 37°C
  Growth strain: NEB Stable
  Copy number: High Copy
Gene/Insert
  Gene/Insert name: eGFP-NLS
  Species: Other
  Tag / fusion protein: NLS (C terminal on insert)
  Cloning method: Restriction Enzyme; 5′ cloning site Unknown (unknown if destroyed)
Terms and licenses: Academic/Nonprofit Terms; Industry Terms: Not Available to Industry
Depositor comments: Please note: This plasmid contains only one ITR. This is not known to affect plasmid function.
How to cite: pAAV-Gad65P-eGFP-3XNLS-WPRE-pA was a gift from Jonathan Ploski (Addgene plasmid # 183804 ; http://n2t.net/addgene:183804 ; RRID:Addgene_183804)
